Addgene plasmid #197134: pLV-CS-117
Purpose: CloneSelect C-to-T reporter encoding three target barcodes (3-input OR gate circuit)
Depositing lab: Nozomu Yachie. Depositing organization: University of British Columbia. Publication: A multi-kingdom genetic barcoding system for precise clone isolation. Ishiguro S, Ishida K, Sakata RC, Ichiraku M, Takimoto R, Yogo R, Kijima Y, Mori H, Tanaka M, King S, Tarumoto S, Tsujimura T, Bashth O, Masuyama N, Adel A, Toyoshima H, Seki M, Oh JH, Archambault AS, Nishida K, Kondo A, Kuhara S, Aburatani H, Klein Geltink RI, Yamamoto T, Shakiba N, Takashima Y, Yachie N. Nat Biotechnol. 2025 May 21. doi: 10.1038/s41587-025-02649-1. PubMed 40399693.
Backbone
  Vector backbone: pLVSIN-CMV_Pur
  Backbone manufacturer: Takara
  Vector type: Mammalian Expression, Lentiviral
  Selectable markers: Puromycin
Growth in bacteria
  Bacterial resistance: Ampicillin, 100 μg/mL
  Growth temperature: 30°C
  Growth strain: NEB Stable
  Copy number: High Copy
Gene/Insert
  Gene/Insert name: EGFP
  Species: Synthetic
  Mutation: EGFP(M1V)
  Promoter: CMV
  Cloning method: Gibson Cloning
Terms and licenses: Academic/Nonprofit Terms; Industry Terms: Not Available to Industry
Depositor comments: https://benchling.com/s/seq-taed8LG9Pks8viUoPubR?m=slm-sLfIaCxtYPTscaq1qsb8 Please visit https://www.biorxiv.org/content/10.1101/2023.01.18.524633v1 for bioRxiv preprint. This plasmid is relatively unstable due to repetitive sequences and other genetic element cloned from retrovirus. Please be sure to use NEB stable cells and incubate at 30C.
How to cite: pLV-CS-117 was a gift from Nozomu Yachie (Addgene plasmid # 197134 ; http://n2t.net/addgene:197134 ; RRID:Addgene_197134)
