[The description below was written by a language model from this plasmid's Addgene catalogue record and pLannotate feature annotations shown in this document.]
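Description:
pLV-CS-117 is a lentiviral mammalian expression plasmid built on the Takara pLVSIN-CMV_Pur backbone, serving as a CloneSelect C-to-T reporter that carries three target barcodes arranged as a 3-input OR gate. In bacteria it is maintained through a high-copy ColE1/pUC-type origin with ampicillin resistance (AmpR under its own promoter). An f1 origin and lac/T3/T7 remnants from the cloning backbone are also present. The depositor notes that the plasmid is relatively unstable because of repetitive sequences and retrovirus-derived elements.

The viral genome is transcribed from an RSV promoter fused to a truncated HIV-1 5' LTR, followed by the Ψ packaging signal with a gag fragment, the RRE for Rev-dependent nuclear export, and the cPPT/CTS. Within the vector, an EF-1α core promoter with intron A drives puromycin N-acetyltransferase for selection of transduced cells, followed by a WPRE. Downstream, a CMV enhancer/promoter sits upstream of an EGFP coding sequence carrying the M1V mutation, which removes the normal start codon. This reporter cassette lies between the WPRE and the 3' truncated LTR, which is followed by an SV40 poly(A) signal and SV40 origin.

The barcodes themselves are not annotated in the feature table. They most likely sit in the short unannotated stretch between the CMV promoter and EGFP, though the record does not confirm this. Going by the stated purpose and the M1V change, EGFP is expected to stay untranslated until targeted C-to-T base editing at a barcode restores a start codon. With three barcodes, editing at any one of them should switch on fluorescence. That behaviour allows barcoded clones to be identified and isolated from a mixed population of transduced, puromycin-selected cells.
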