Features (pLannotate 1.2.2; 31 found; start..end, strand, type, name):
     75..255     +  LTR            5' LTR (truncated): truncated 5' long terminal repeat (LTR) from HIV-1
    302..427     +  misc_feature   HIV-1 Ψ: packaging signal of human immunodeficiency virus type 1
    411..774     +  CDS            HIV-1 gag (fragment): gag protein from human immunodeficiency virus 1; gag
    920..1153    +  misc_feature   RRE: The Rev response element (RRE) of HIV-1 allows for Rev-dependent mRNA export from the nucleus to the cytoplasm.
   1530..1556    +  CDS            Rev (fragment): human immunodeficiency virus 1 (HIV-1) Rev protein; rev; enhances nuclear export of unspliced and incompletely spliced viral mRNAs
   1606..1723    +  misc_feature   cPPT/CTS: central polypurine tract and central termination sequence of HIV-1
   1789..1855    +  CDS            small t antigen (fragment): SV40 (simian virus 40) small t antigen
   1881..2092    +  promoter       EF-1α core promoter: core promoter for human elongation factor EF-1α
   2093..3031    +  intron         EF-1α intron A: intron upstream of the start codon of human EF-1α
   3053..3652    +  CDS            PuroR (fragment): puromycin N-acetyltransferase; pac from Streptomyces; confers resistance to puromycin
   3668..4256    +  misc_feature   WPRE: woodchuck hepatitis virus posttranscriptional regulatory element
   4252..4362    +  CDS            nef (fragment): NEF_HV1LA - Experimental evidence at protein level: Swiss-Prot protein existence level 1. Extracellular Nef protein targets CD4(+) T-lymphocytes for apoptosis by interacting with CXCR4 surface receptors. From Human immunodeficiency virus type 1 group M subtype B (isolate Lai) (HIV-1).
   4444..4747    +  enhancer       CMV enhancer: human cytomegalovirus immediate early enhancer
   4748..4951    +  promoter       CMV promoter: human cytomegalovirus (CMV) immediate early promoter
   4947..4980    +  LTR            5' LTR (truncated) (fragment): truncated 5' long terminal repeat (LTR) from HIV-1
   5069..5787    +  CDS            EGFP (fragment): the original enhanced GFP (Yang et al., 1996) mammalian codon-optimized
   5812..5992    +  LTR            5' LTR (truncated): truncated 5' long terminal repeat (LTR) from HIV-1
   6070..6191    +  polyA_signal   SV40 poly(A) signal: SV40 polyadenylation signal
   6231..6366    +  rep_origin     SV40 ori: SV40 origin of replication
   6387..6405    -  promoter       T7 promoter: promoter for bacteriophage T7 RNA polymerase
   6413..6568    +  CDS            lacZα (fragment): LacZα fragment of β-galactosidase; lacZ fragment
   6573..7001    +  rep_origin     f1 ori (sequence partly withheld): f1 bacteriophage origin of replication; arrow indicates direction of (+) strand synthesis
   7054..7158    +  promoter       AmpR promoter: bla
   7159..8019    +  CDS            AmpR: β-lactamase; bla; confers resistance to ampicillin, carbenicillin, and related antibiotics
   8190..8778    +  rep_origin     ori: high-copy-number ColE1/pMB1/pBR322/pUC origin of replication
   8961..9053    +  CDS            lacI (fragment): lac repressor; lacI; The lac repressor binds to the lac operator to inhibit transcription in E. coli. This inhibition can be relieved by adding lactose or isopropyl-β-D-thiogalactopyranoside (IPTG).
   9066..9087    +  protein_bind   CAP binding site: CAP binding activates transcription in the presence of cAMP. E. coli catabolite activator protein
   9102..9132    +  promoter       lac promoter: promoter for the E. coli lac operon
   9140..9156    +  protein_bind   lac operator: The lac repressor binds to the lac operator to inhibit transcription in E. coli. This inhibition can be relieved by adding lactose or isopropyl-β-D-thiogalactopyranoside (IPTG). lac repressor encoded by lacI
   9201..9219    +  promoter       T3 promoter: promoter for bacteriophage T3 RNA polymerase
   9247..74      +  promoter       RSV promoter (across the origin): Rous sarcoma virus enhancer/promoter
>Addgene plasmid #197134 | pLV-CS-117 | addgene full sequence | sequence record 392599 | Addgene NGS Result
CATGGATTGGACGAACCACTGAATTGCCGCATTGCAGAGATATTGTATTTAAGTGCCTAGCTCGATACAT
AAACGGGTCTCTCTGGTTAGACCAGATCTGAGCCTGGGAGCTCTCTGGCTAACTAGGGAACCCACTGCTT
AAGCCTCAATAAAGCTTGCCTTGAGTGCTTCAAGTAGTGTGTGCCCGTCTGTTGTGTGACTCTGGTAACT
AGAGATCCCTCAGACCCTTTTAGTCAGTGTGGAAAATCTCTAGCAGTGGCGCCCGAACAGGGACTTGAAA
GCGAAAGGGAAACCAGAGGAGCTCTCTCGACGCAGGACTCGGCTTGCTGAAGCGCGCACGGCAAGAGGCG
AGGGGCGGCGACTGGTGAGTACGCCAAAAATTTTGACTAGCGGAGGCTAGAAGGAGAGAGATGGGTGCGA
GAGCGTCAGTATTAAGCGGGGGAGAATTAGATCGCGATGGGAAAAAATTCGGTTAAGGCCAGGGGGAAAG
AAAAAATATAAATTAAAACATATAGTATGGGCAAGCAGGGAGCTAGAACGATTCGCAGTTAATCCTGGCC
TGTTAGAAACATCAGAAGGCTGTAGACAAATACTGGGACAGCTACAACCATCCCTTCAGACAGGATCAGA
AGAACTTAGATCATTATATAATACAGTAGCAACCCTCTATTGTGTGCATCAAAGGATAGAGATAAAAGAC
ACCAAGGAAGCTTTAGACAAGATAGAGGAAGAGCAAAACAAAAGTAAGACCACCGCACAGCAAGCGGCCG
CTGATCTTCAGACCTGGAGGAGGAGATATGAGGGACAATTGGAGAAGTGAATTATATAAATATAAAGTAG
TAAAAATTGAACCATTAGGAGTAGCACCCACCAAGGCAAAGAGAAGAGTGGTGCAGAGAGAAAAAAGAGC
AGTGGGAATAGGAGCTTTGTTCCTTGGGTTCTTGGGAGCAGCAGGAAGCACTATGGGCGCAGCGTCAATG
ACGCTGACGGTACAGGCCAGACAATTATTGTCTGGTATAGTGCAGCAGCAGAACAATTTGCTGAGGGCTA
TTGAGGCGCAACAGCATCTGTTGCAACTCACAGTCTGGGGCATCAAGCAGCTCCAGGCAAGAATCCTGGC
TGTGGAAAGATACCTAAAGGATCAACAGCTCCTGGGGATTTGGGGTTGCTCTGGAAAACTCATTTGCACC
ACTGCTGTGCCTTGGAATGCTAGTTGGAGTAATAAATCTCTGGAACAGATTTGGAATCACACGACCTGGA
TGGAGTGGGACAGAGAAATTAACAATTACACAAGCTTAATACACTCCTTAATTGAAGAATCGCAAAACCA
GCAAGAAAAGAATGAACAAGAATTATTGGAATTAGATAAATGGGCAAGTTTGTGGAATTGGTTTAACATA
ACAAATTGGCTGTGGTATATAAAATTATTCATAATGATAGTAGGAGGCTTGGTAGGTTTAAGAATAGTTT
TTGCTGTACTTTCTATAGTGAATAGAGTTAGGCAGGGATATTCACCATTATCGTTTCAGACCCACCTCCC
AACCCCGAGGGGACCCAAGCTTGGCGTAACTAGATCTTGAGACAAATGGCAGTATTCATCCACAATTTTA
AAAGAAAAGGGGGGATTGGGGGGTACAGTGCAGGGGAAAGAATAGTAGACATAATAGCAACAGACATACA
AACTAAAGAATTACAAAAACAAATTACAAAAATTCAAAATTTTCGGGTTTATTACAGGGACAGCAGAGAT
CCACTTTGGCGCCGGCTCGAGGGGGCCCGGGTGCAAAGATGGATAAAGTTTTAAACAGAGAGGAATCTTT
GCAGCTAATGGACCTTCTAGGTCTTGAAAGGAGTGGGAATTGGCTCCGGTGCCCGTCAGTGGGCAGAGCG
CACATCGCCCACAGTCCCCGAGAAGTTGGGGGGAGGGGTCGGCAATTGATCCGGTGCCTAGAGAAGGTGG
CGCGGGGTAAACTGGGAAAGTGATGTCGTGTACTGGCTCCGCCTTTTTCCCGAGGGTGGGGGAGAACCGT
ATATAAGTGCAGTAGTCGCCGTGAACGTTCTTTTTCGCAACGGGTTTGCCGCCAGAACACAGGTAAGTGC
CGTGTGTGGTTCCCGCGGGCCTGGCCTCTTTACGGGTTATGGCCCTTGCGTGCCTTGAATTACTTCCACC
TGGCTGCAGTACGTGATTCTTGATCCCGAGCTTCGGGTTGGAAGTGGGTGGGAGAGTTCGAGGCCTTGCG
CTTAAGGAGCCCCTTCGCCTCGTGCTTGAGTTGAGGCCTGGCCTGGGCGCTGGGGCCGCCGCGTGCGAAT
CTGGTGGCACCTTCGCGCCTGTCTCGCTGCTTTCGATAAGTCTCTAGCCATTTAAAATTTTTGATGACCT
GCTGCGACGCTTTTTTTCTGGCAAGATAGTCTTGTAAATGCGGGCCAAGATCTGCACACTGGTATTTCGG
TTTTTGGGGCCGCGGGCGGCGACGGGGCCCGTGCGTCCCAGCGCACATGTTCGGCGAGGCGGGGCCTGCG
AGCGCGGCCACCGAGAATCGGACGGGGGTAGTCTCAAGCTGGCCGGCCTGCTCTGGTGCCTGGCCTCGCG
CCGCCGTGTATCGCCCCGCCCTGGGCGGCAAGGCTGGCCCGGTCGGCACCAGTTGCGTGAGCGGAAAGAT
GGCCGCTTCCCGGCCCTGCTGCAGGGAGCTCAAAATGGAGGACGCGGCGCTCGGGAGAGCGGGCGGGTGA
GTCACCCACACAAAGGAAAAGGGCCTTTCCGTCCTCAGCCGTCGCTTCATGTGACTCCACGGAGTACCGG
GCGCCGTCCAGGCACCTCGATTAGTTCTCGAGCTTTTGGAGTACGTCGTCTTTAGGTTGGGGGGAGGGGT
TTTATGCGATGGAGTTTCCCCACACTGAGTGGGTGGAGACTGAAGTTAGGCCAGCTTGGCACTTGATGTA
ATTCTCCTTGGAATTTGCCCTTTTTGAGTTTGGATCTTGGTTCATTCTCAAGCCTCAGACAGTGGTTCAA
AGTTTTTTTCTTCCATTTCAGGTGTCGTGACGTACGGCCACCATGACCGAGTACAAGCCCACGGTGCGCC
TCGCCACCCGCGACGACGTCCCCAGGGCCGTACGCACCCTCGCCGCCGCGTTCGCCGACTACCCCGCCAC
GCGCCACACCGTCGATCCGGACCGCCACATCGAGCGGGTCACCGAGCTGCAAGAACTCTTCCTCACGCGC
GTCGGGCTCGACATCGGCAAGGTGTGGGTCGCGGACGACGGCGCCGCCGTGGCGGTCTGGACCACGCCGG
AGAGCGTCGAAGCGGGGGCGGTGTTCGCCGAGATCGGCCCGCGCATGGCCGAGTTGAGCGGTTCCCGGCT
GGCCGCGCAGCAACAGATGGAAGGCCTCCTGGCGCCGCACCGGCCCAAGGAGCCCGCGTGGTTCCTGGCC
ACCGTCGGAGTCTCGCCCGACCACCAGGGCAAGGGTCTGGGCAGCGCCGTCGTGCTCCCCGGAGTGGAGG
CGGCCGAGCGCGCCGGGGTGCCCGCCTTCCTGGAGACCTCCGCGCCCCGCAACCTCCCCTTCTACGAGCG
GCTCGGCTTCACCGTCACCGCCGACGTCGAGGTGCCCGAAGGACCGCGCACCTGGTGCATGACCCGCAAG
CCCGGTGCCTGAACGCGTTAAGTCGACAATCAACCTCTGGATTACAAAATTTGTGAAAGATTGACTGGTA
TTCTTAACTATGTTGCTCCTTTTACGCTATGTGGATACGCTGCTTTAATGCCTTTGTATCATGCTATTGC
TTCCCGTATGGCTTTCATTTTCTCCTCCTTGTATAAATCCTGGTTGCTGTCTCTTTATGAGGAGTTGTGG
CCCGTTGTCAGGCAACGTGGCGTGGTGTGCACTGTGTTTGCTGACGCAACCCCCACTGGTTGGGGCATTG
CCACCACCTGTCAGCTCCTTTCCGGGACTTTCGCTTTCCCCCTCCCTATTGCCACGGCGGAACTCATCGC
CGCCTGCCTTGCCCGCTGCTGGACAGGGGCTCGGCTGTTGGGCACTGACAATTCCGTGGTGTTGTCGGGG
AAATCATCGTCCTTTCCTTGGCTGCTCGCCTGTGTTGCCACCTGGATTCTGCGCGGGACGTCCTTCTGCT
ACGTCCCTTCGGCCCTCAATCCAGCGGACCTTCCTTCCCGCGGCCTGCTGCCGGCTCTGCGGCCTCTTCC
GCGTCTTCGCCTTCGCCCTCAGACGAGTCGGATCTCCCTTTGGGCCGCCTCCCCGCGTCGACTTTAAGAC
CAATGACTTACAAGGCAGCTGTAGATCTTAGCCACTTTTTAAAAGAAAAGGGGGGACTGGAAGGGCTAAT
TCACTCCCAACGAAGACAAGATGGTACCACATTGATTATTGACTAGTTATTAATAGTAATCAATTACGGG
GTCATTAGTTCATAGCCCATATATGGAGTTCCGCGTTACATAACTTACGGTAAATGGCCCGCCTGGCTGA
CCGCCCAACGACCCCCGCCCATTGACGTCAATAATGACGTATGTTCCCATAGTAACGCCAATAGGGACTT
TCCATTGACGTCAATGGGTGGAGTATTTACGGTAAACTGCCCACTTGGCAGTACATCAAGTGTATCATAT
GCCAAGTACGCCCCCTATTGACGTCAATGACGGTAAATGGCCCGCCTGGCATTATGCCCAGTACATGACC
TTATGGGACTTTCCTACTTGGCAGTACATCTACGTATTAGTCATCGCTATTACCATGGTGATGCGGTTTT
GGCAGTACATCAATGGGCGTGGATAGCGGTTTGACTCACGGGGATTTCCAAGTCTCCACCCCATTGACGT
CAATGGGAGTTTGTTTTGGCACCAAAATCAACGGGACTTTCCAAAATGTCGTAACAACTCCGCCCCATTG
ACGCAAATGGGCGGTAGGCGTGTACGGTGGGAGGTCTATATAAGCAGAGCTCTCTGGCTAACTAGAGAAC
CCACTGCTTACTGGCACCGGTAGCCGTGAGAGCGTGTCAGTGTGTGGTGTCCGAGCGTGTCAGGGTGACC
GTGGTGTCCGAGTCTGTCTCTCACAGCGTGGTGAGCAAGGGCGAGGAGCTGTTCACCGGGGTGGTGCCCA
TCCTGGTCGAGCTGGACGGCGACGTAAACGGCCACAAGTTCAGCGTGTCCGGCGAGGGCGAGGGCGATGC
CACCTACGGCAAGCTGACCCTGAAGTTCATCTGCACCACCGGCAAGCTGCCCGTGCCCTGGCCCACCCTC
GTGACCACCCTGACCTACGGCGTGCAGTGCTTCAGCCGCTACCCCGACCACATGAAGCAGCACGACTTCT
TCAAGTCCGCCATGCCCGAAGGCTACGTCCAGGAGCGCACCATCTTCTTCAAGGACGACGGCAACTACAA
GACCCGCGCCGAGGTGAAGTTCGAGGGCGACACCCTGGTGAACCGCATCGAGCTGAAGGGCATCGACTTC
AAGGAGGACGGCAACATCCTGGGGCACAAGCTGGAGTACAACTACAACAGCCACAACGTCTATATCATGG
CCGACAAGCAGAAGAACGGCATCAAGGTGAACTTCAAGATCCGCCACAACATCGAGGACGGCAGCGTGCA
GCTCGCCGACCACTACCAGCAGAACACCCCCATCGGCGACGGCCCCGTGCTGCTGCCCGACAACCACTAC
CTGAGCACCCAGTCCGCCCTGAGCAAAGACCCCAACGAGAAGCGCGATCACATGGTCCTGCTGGAGTTCG
TGACCGCCGCCGGGATCACTCTCGGCATGGACGAGCTGTACAAGTAAGAATTCCTGCTTTTTGCTTGTAC
TGGGTCTCTCTGGTTAGACCAGATCTGAGCCTGGGAGCTCTCTGGCTAACTAGGGAACCCACTGCTTAAG
CCTCAATAAAGCTTGCCTTGAGTGCTTCAAGTAGTGTGTGCCCGTCTGTTGTGTGACTCTGGTAACTAGA
GATCCCTCAGACCCTTTTAGTCAGTGTGGAAAATCTCTAGCAGTACGTATAGTAGTTCATGTCATCTTAT
TATTCAGTATTTATAACTTGCAAAGAAATGAATATCAGAGAGTGAGAGGAACTTGTTTATTGCAGCTTAT
AATGGTTACAAATAAAGCAATAGCATCACAAATTTCACAAATAAAGCATTTTTTTCACTGCATTCTAGTT
GTGGTTTGTCCAAACTCATCAATGTATCTTATCATGTCTGGCTCTAGCTATCCCGCCCCTAACTCCGCCC
ATCCCGCCCCTAACTCCGCCCAGTTCCGCCCATTCTCCGCCCCATGGCTGACTAATTTTTTTTATTTATG
CAGAGGCCGAGGCCGCCTCGGCCTCTGAGCTATTCCAGAAGTAGTGAGGAGGCTTTTTTGGAGGCCTAGG
GACGTACCCAATTCGCCCTATAGTGAGTCGTATTACGCGCGCTCACTGGCCGTCGTTTTACAACGTCGTG
ACTGGGAAAACCCTGGCGTTACCCAACTTAATCGCCTTGCAGCACATCCCCCTTTCGCCAGCTGGCGTAA
TAGCGAAGAGGCCCGCACCGATCGCCCTTCCCAACAGTTGCGCAGCCTGAATGGCGAATGGG
[124 nt withheld, positions 6573-6696]
C
[91 nt withheld, positions 6698-6788]
A
[49 nt withheld, positions 6790-6838]
CCTTTGACGTTGGAGTCCACGTTCTTT
[37 nt withheld, positions 6866-6902]
ACCCTATCTCGGTCTATTCTTTTGATTTATAAGGGATTTTGCCGATTTCGGCCTATTGGTTAAAAAATGA
GCTGATTTAACAAAAATTTAACGCGAATTTTAACAAAATATTAACGCTTACAATTTAGGTGGCACTTTTC
GGGGAAATGTGCGCGGAACCCCTATTTGTTTATTTTTCTAAATACATTCAAATATGTATCCGCTCATGAG
ACAATAACCCTGATAAATGCTTCAATAATATTGAAAAAGGAAGAGTATGAGTATTCAACATTTCCGTGTC
GCCCTTATTCCCTTTTTTGCGGCATTTTGCCTTCCTGTTTTTGCTCACCCAGAAACGCTGGTGAAAGTAA
AAGATGCTGAAGATCAGTTGGGTGCACGAGTGGGTTACATCGAACTGGATCTCAACAGCGGTAAGATCCT
TGAGAGTTTTCGCCCCGAAGAACGTTTTCCAATGATGAGCACTTTTAAAGTTCTGCTATGTGGCGCGGTA
TTATCCCGTATTGACGCCGGGCAAGAGCAACTCGGTCGCCGCATACACTATTCTCAGAATGACTTGGTTG
AGTACTCACCAGTCACAGAAAAGCATCTTACGGATGGCATGACAGTAAGAGAATTATGCAGTGCTGCCAT
AACCATGAGTGATAACACTGCGGCCAACTTACTTCTGACAACGATCGGAGGACCGAAGGAGCTAACCGCT
TTTTTGCACAACATGGGGGATCATGTAACTCGCCTTGATCGTTGGGAACCGGAGCTGAATGAAGCCATAC
CAAACGACGAGCGTGACACCACGATGCCTGTAGCAATGGCAACAACGTTGCGCAAACTATTAACTGGCGA
ACTACTTACTCTAGCTTCCCGGCAACAATTAATAGACTGGATGGAGGCGGATAAAGTTGCAGGACCACTT
CTGCGCTCGGCCCTTCCGGCTGGCTGGTTTATTGCTGATAAATCTGGAGCCGGTGAGCGTGGGTCTCGCG
GTATCATTGCAGCACTGGGGCCAGATGGTAAGCCCTCCCGTATCGTAGTTATCTACACGACGGGGAGTCA
GGCAACTATGGATGAACGAAATAGACAGATCGCTGAGATAGGTGCCTCACTGATTAAGCATTGGTAACTG
TCAGACCAAGTTTACTCATATATACTTTAGATTGATTTAAAACTTCATTTTTAATTTAAAAGGATCTAGG
TGAAGATCCTTTTTGATAATCTCATGACCAAAATCCCTTAACGTGAGTTTTCGTTCCACTGAGCGTCAGA
CCCCGTAGAAAAGATCAAAGGATCTTCTTGAGATCCTTTTTTTCTGCGCGTAATCTGCTGCTTGCAAACA
AAAAAACCACCGCTACCAGCGGTGGTTTGTTTGCCGGATCAAGAGCTACCAACTCTTTTTCCGAAGGTAA
CTGGCTTCAGCAGAGCGCAGATACCAAATACTGTTCTTCTAGTGTAGCCGTAGTTAGGCCACCACTTCAA
GAACTCTGTAGCACCGCCTACATACCTCGCTCTGCTAATCCTGTTACCAGTGGCTGCTGCCAGTGGCGAT
AAGTCGTGTCTTACCGGGTTGGACTCAAGACGATAGTTACCGGATAAGGCGCAGCGGTCGGGCTGAACGG
GGGGTTCGTGCACACAGCCCAGCTTGGAGCGAACGACCTACACCGAACTGAGATACCTACAGCGTGAGCT
ATGAGAAAGCGCCACGCTTCCCGAAGGGAGAAAGGCGGACAGGTATCCGGTAAGCGGCAGGGTCGGAACA
GGAGAGCGCACGAGGGAGCTTCCAGGGGGAAACGCCTGGTATCTTTATAGTCCTGTCGGGTTTCGCCACC
TCTGACTTGAGCGTCGATTTTTGTGATGCTCGTCAGGGGGGCGGAGCCTATGGAAAAACGCCAGCAACGC
GGCCTTTTTACGGTTCCTGGCCTTTTGCTGGCCTTTTGCTCACATGTTCTTTCCTGCGTTATCCCCTGAT
TCTGTGGATAACCGTATTACCGCCTTTGAGTGAGCTGATACCGCTCGCCGCAGCCGAACGACCGAGCGCA
GCGAGTCAGTGAGCGAGGAAGCGGAAGAGCGCCCAATACGCAAACCGCCTCTCCCCGCGCGTTGGCCGAT
TCATTAATGCAGCTGGCACGACAGGTTTCCCGACTGGAAAGCGGGCAGTGAGCGCAACGCAATTAATGTG
AGTTAGCTCACTCATTAGGCACCCCAGGCTTTACACTTTATGCTTCCGGCTCGTATGTTGTGTGGAATTG
TGAGCGGATAACAATTTCACACAGGAAACAGCTATGACCATGATTACGCCAAGCGCGCAATTAACCCTCA
CTAAAGGGAACAAAAGCTGGAGCTGCAAGCTTAATGTAGTCTTATGCAATACTCTTGTAGTCTTGCAACA
TGGTAACGATGAGTTAGCAACATGCCTTACAAGGAGAGAAAAAGCACCGTGCATGCCGATTGGTGGAAGT
AAGGTGGTACGATCGTGCCTTATTAGGAAGGCAACAGACGGGTCTGA
